>Addgene plasmid #200989 | pTn7-SCOUT10 | addgene full sequence | sequence record 397606 | Addgene NGS Result
GGGCAGGATAGGTGAAGTAGGCCCACCCGCGAGCGGGTGTTCCTTCTTCACTGTCCCTTATTCGCACCTG
GCGGTGCTCAACGGGAATCCTGCTCTGCGAGGCTGGCCGATAAGCTCTGATAACGCAGGAAAGAACATGG
GCAGTTCAACCTGTTGATAGTACGTACTAAGCTCTCATGTTTCACGTACTAAGCTCTCAAGTTTAACGTA
CTAAGCTCTCATGTTTAACGAACTAAACCCTCATGGCTAACGTACTAAGCTCTCATGGCTAACGTACTAA
GCTCTCATGTTTCACGTACTAAGCTCTCATGTTTGAACAATAAAATTAATATAAATCAGCAACTTAAATA
GCCTCTAAGGTTTTAAGTTTTATAAGAAAAAAAAGAATATATAAGGCTTTTAAAGCTTTTAAGGTTTAAC
GGTTGTGGACAACAAGCCAGGGATGTAACGCACTGAGAAGCCCTTAGAGCCTCTCAAAGCAATTTTGAGT
GACACAGGAACACTTAACGGCTGACAACCGGCTGGTAACAGGATTAGCAGAGCGAGGTATGTAGGCGGTG
CTACAGAGTTCTTGAAGTGGTGGCCTAACTACGGCTACACTAGAAGAACAGTATTTGGTATCTGCGCTCT
GCTGAAGCCAGTTACCTTCGGAAAAAGAGTTGGTAGCTCTTGATCCGGCAAACAAACCACCGCTGGTAGC
GGTGGTTTTTTTGTTTGCAAGCAGCAGATTACGCGCAGAAAAAAAGGATCTCAAGAAGATCCTTTGATCT
TTTCTACGGGGTCTGACGCTCAGTGGAACGAAAACTCACGTTAAGGGATTTTGGTCATGAGATTATCAAA
AAGGATCTTCACCTAGATCCTTTTAAATTAAAAATGAAGTTTTAAATCAATCTAAAGTATATATGAGTAA
ACTTGGTCTGACAGTTACCAATGCTTAATCAGTGAGGCACCTATCTCAGCGATCTGTCTATTTCGTTCAT
CCATAGTTGCCTGACTCCCCGTCGTGTAGATAACTACGATACGGGAGGGCTTACCATCTGGCCCCAGTGC
TGCAATGATACCGCGGGACCCACGCTCACCGGCTCCAGATTTATCAGCAATAAACCAGCCAGCCGGAAGG
GCCGAGCGCAGAAGTGGTCCTGCAACTTTATCCGCCTCCATCCAGTCTATTAATTGTTGCCGGGAAGCTA
GAGTAAGTAGTTCGCCAGTTAATAGTTTGCGCAACGTTGTTGCCATTGCTACAGGCATCGTGGTGTCACG
CTCGTCGTTTGGTATGGCTTCATTCAGCTCCGGTTCCCAACGATCAAGGCGAGTTACATGATCCCCCATG
TTGTGCAAAAAAGCGGTTAGCTCCTTCGGTCCTCCGATCGTTGTCAGAAGTAAGTTGGCCGCAGTGTTAT
CACTCATGGTTATGGCAGCACTGCATAATTCTCTTACTGTCATGCCATCCGTAAGATGCTTTTCTGTGAC
TGGTGAGTACTCAACCAAGTCATTCTGAGAATAGTGTATGCGGCGACCGAGTTGCTCTTGCCCGGCGTCA
ATACGGGATAATACCGCGCCACATAGCAGAACTTTAAAAGTGCTCATCATTGGAAAACGTTCTTCGGGGC
GAAAACTCTCAAGGATCTTACCGCTGTTGAGATCCAGTTCGATGTAACCCACTCGTGCACCCAACTGATC
TTCAGCATCTTTTACTTTCACCAGCGTTTCTGGGTGAGCAAAAACAGGAAGGCAAAATGCCGCAAAAAAG
GGAATAAGGGCGACACGGAAATGTTGAATACTCATACTCTTCCTTTTTCAATATTATTGAAGCATTTATC
AGGGTTATTGTCTCATGAGCGGATACATATTTGAATGTATTTAGAAAAATAAACAAATAGGGGTTCCGCG
TACATTTCCCCGAAAAGTGCCACCTGACGTCTAAGAAACCATTATTATCATGACATTAACCTATAAAAAT
AGGCGTATCACGAGGCCCTTTCGTCTAAGCAGACGGTCACAGCTTGTCTGTAAGCGGATGCCGGGAGCAG
ACAAGCCCGTCAGGGCGCGTCAGCGGGTGTTGGCGGGTGTCGGGGCTGGCTTAACTATGCGGCATCAGAG
CAGATTGTACTGAGAGTGCACCATATGCGGTGTGAAATACCGCACAGATGCGTAAGGAGAAAATACCGCA
TCAGGCGCCATTCGCCATTCAGGCTGCGCAACTGTTGGGAAGGGCGATCGGTGCGGGCCTCTTCGCTATT
ACGCCAGCTAGAGGACCAGCCGCGTAACCTGGCAAAATCGGTTACGGTTGAGTAATAAATGGATGCCCTG
CGTAAGCAGGTGTGGGCGGACAATAAAGTCTTAAACTGAACAAAATAGATCTAAACTATGACAATAAAGT
CTTAAACTAGACAGAATAGTTGTAAACTGAAATCAGTCCAGTTATGCTGTGAAAAAGCATACTGGACTTT
TGTTATGGCTAAAGCAAACTCTTCATTTTCTGAAGTGCAAATTGCCCGTCGTATTAAAGAGGGGCGTGGG
GTTCGAGGTCGACGGTATCGATAAGCTAGCTTAATTAGCTGAGCTTGGACTCCTGTTGATAGATCCAGTA
ATGACCTCAGAACTCCATCTGGATTTGTTCAGAACGCTCGGTTGCCGCCGGGCGTTTTTTATTGGTGAGA
ATCCAAGCTAGACTGCGATGAGTGGCAGGGCGGGGCGTAATTTTTTTAAGGCAGTTATTGGTGCCCTTAA
ACGCCTGGGGTAATGACTCTCTAGCTTGAGGCATCAAATAAAACGAAAGGCTCAGTCGAAAGACTGGGCC
TTTCGTTTTATCTGTTGTTTGTCGGTGAACGCTCTCCTGAGTAGGACAAATCCGCCGCTAGGAGCTTGCG
GCCCGGACGATCGAATTGGGGATCTTGAAGTACCTATTCCGAAGTTCCTATTCTCTAGAAAGTATAGGAA
CTTCAGAGCGCTTTTGAAGCTGATGTGCTTAAAAACTTACTCTTAGTAGAGACGTTTAGAAACGTCTCTT
TGCTCCATTGCTGTTGACAAAGGGAATCAGGGGATCTTGAAGTTCCTATTCCGAAGTTCCTATTCTCTAG
AAAGTATAGGAACTTCAGAGCGCTTTTGAAGCTAATTCGAGATCATGCATAATGCCGAATTCGGATCCGG
AGTGAGACCGCAGCTGGCACGACAGGTTTGCCGACTGGAAAGCGGGCAGTGAGCGCAACGCAATTAATGT
GAGTTAGCTCACTCATTAGGCACCCCAGGCTTTACACTTTATGCTTCCGGCTCGTATGTTGTGTGGAATT
GTGAGCGGATAACAATTTCACACAGGAAACAGCTATGACCATGATTACGCCAAGCTTGCATGCCTGCAGG
TCGACTCTAGAGGATCCCCGGGTACCGAGCTCGAATTCACTGGCCGTCGTTTTACAACGTCGTGACTGGG
AAAACCCTGGCGTTACCCAACTTAATCGCCTTGCAGCACATCCCCCTTTCGCCAGCTGGCGTAATAGCGA
AGAGGCCCGCACCGATCGCCCTTCCCAACAGTTGCGCAGCCTGAATGGCGAATGGCGCCTGATGCGGTAT
TTTCTCCTTACGCATCTGTGCGGTATTTCACACCGCATATGGTGCACTCTCAGTACAATCTGCTCTGATG
CCGCATAGTTAAGCCAGCCCCGACACCCGCCAACACCCGCTGACGCGCCCTGACGGGCTTGTCTGCTCCC
GGCATCCGCTTACAGACAAGCTGTGACGGTCTCACGCTCTTGGACTCCTGTTGATAGATCCAGTAATGAC
CTCAGAACTCCATCTGGATTTGTTCAGAACGCTCGGTTGCCGCCGGGCGTTTTTTATTGGTGAGAATCCA
GGCAATCAATCGTGCTTTCGCGAAGGCCTTGCAGGCCAACCAGATAAGTGAAATCTAGTTCCAAACTATT
TTGTCATTTTTAATTTTCGTATTAGCTTACGACGCTACACCCAGTTCCCATCTATTTTGTCACTCTTCCC
TAAATAATCCTTAAAAACTCCATTTCCACCCCTCCCAGTTCCCAACTATTTTGTCCGCCCACAGCGGGGC
ATTTTTCTTCCTGTTATGTTTGGGCGCTGCATTAATGAATCGGCCAACGCGCGGGGAGAGGCGGTTTGCG
TATTGGGCGCTCTTCCGCTTCCTCGCTCACTGACCCGCTGCGCTCGGTCGTTCGGCTGCGGCGAGCGGTA
TCAGGGGATTCCTTAAGGTATACTTTCCGCTGCATAACCCTGCTTCGGGGTCATTATAGCGATTTTTTCG
GTATATCCATCCTTTTTCGCACGATATACAGGATTTTGCCAAAGGGTTCGTGTAGACTTTCCTTGGTGTA
TCCAACGGCGTCAGCC
Features (pLannotate 1.2.2; 24 found; start..end, strand, type, name):
      1..109     +  oriT           oriT: incP origin of transfer
    141..516     +  rep_origin     R6K γ ori: γ replication origin from E. coli plasmid R6K; requires the R6K initiator protein pi for replication
    522..754     -  rep_origin     ori (fragment): high-copy-number ColE1/pMB1/pBR322/pUC origin of replication
    925..1785    -  CDS            AmpR: β-lactamase; bla; confers resistance to ampicillin, carbenicillin, and related antibiotics
   1786..1890    -  promoter       AmpR promoter: bla
   2076..2175    +  misc_feature   bom (fragment): basis of mobility region from pBR322
   2181..2249    -  CDS            lacZα (fragment): LacZα fragment of β-galactosidase; lacZ fragment
   2321..2519    -  mobile_element Tn7R (fragment): mini-Tn7 element (right end of the Tn7 transposon) Tn7
   2523..2547    -  misc_feature   MCS (fragment): pBluescript multiple cloning site
   2568..2662    +  terminator     lambda t0 terminator: transcription terminator from phage lambda
   2672..2701    +  CDS            CmR (fragment): chloramphenicol acetyltransferase confers resistance to chloramphenicol
   2765..2851    +  terminator     rrnB T1 terminator: Escherichia coli rrnB; transcription terminator T1 from the E. coli rrnB gene
   2911..2944    +  protein_bind   FRT (minimal): supports FLP-mediated excision but not integration (Turan and Bode, 2011) FLP recombinase from the Saccharomyces cerevisiae 2μ plasmid
   3049..3096    +  protein_bind   FRT: FLP-mediated recombination occurs in the 8-bp core sequence TCTAGAAA (Turan and Bode, 2011). FLP recombinase from the Saccharomyces cerevisiae 2μ plasmid
   3160..3202    +  CDS            lacI (fragment): lac repressor; lacI; The lac repressor binds to the lac operator to inhibit transcription in E. coli. This inhibition can be relieved by adding lactose or isopropyl-β-D-thiogalactopyranoside (IPTG).
   3215..3236    +  protein_bind   CAP binding site: CAP binding activates transcription in the presence of cAMP. E. coli catabolite activator protein
   3251..3281    +  promoter       lac promoter: promoter for the E. coli lac operon
   3289..3305    +  protein_bind   lac operator: The lac repressor binds to the lac operator to inhibit transcription in E. coli. This inhibition can be relieved by adding lactose or isopropyl-β-D-thiogalactopyranoside (IPTG). lac repressor encoded by lacI
   3342..3398    -  misc_feature   MCS: pUC18/19 multiple cloning site
   3395..3552    +  CDS            lacZα (fragment): LacZα fragment of β-galactosidase; lacZ fragment
   3558..3657    -  misc_feature   bom (fragment): basis of mobility region from pBR322
   3753..3847    +  terminator     lambda t0 terminator: transcription terminator from phage lambda
   3888..4053    -  mobile_element Tn7L: mini-Tn7 element (left end of the Tn7 transposon) Tn7
   4086..4140    -  CDS            lacI (fragment): lac repressor; lacI; The lac repressor binds to the lac operator to inhibit transcription in E. coli. This inhibition can be relieved by adding lactose or isopropyl-β-D-thiogalactopyranoside (IPTG).
