[The description below was written by a language model from this plasmid's Addgene catalogue record and pLannotate feature annotations shown in this document.]
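Description:
pTn7-SCOUT10 is an empty mini-Tn7 delivery backbone for bacteria, derived from pUC18R6KT-mini-Tn7T-Km and adapted for Golden Gate assembly. It replicates from the R6K γ origin, which depends on the pi initiator protein, so it is maintained only in pir-expressing E. coli hosts such as the recorded pir-116 strain and behaves as a suicide vector in recipients lacking pir. Only a fragment of the pUC-type ColE1 origin is annotated. An incP oriT allows conjugative transfer into target bacteria, and selection in E. coli is by ampicillin through bla. The record lists the plasmid as low copy, although the depositor notes that the pir-116 host maintains such plasmids at roughly 250 copies per cell.

The transposable segment lies between the Tn7R and Tn7L ends. Inside it, lambda t0 and rrnB T1 terminators insulate the cargo from read-through transcription. A pair of FRT sites follows; the original kanamycin gene between them has been replaced with Esp3I sites, so an antibiotic resistance module of choice can be inserted by Golden Gate and later removed from the chromosome with FLP recombinase. The original multiple cloning site has been replaced with a BsaI level 1 Golden Gate site carrying a lac promoter/operator-driven lacZα cassette, which presumably allows blue/white screening when it is displaced by an insert. To make this scheme workable, a BsaI site in AmpR and an Esp3I site between AmpR and Tn7R were removed.

No cargo gene is present. According to the associated publication title, the plasmid series supports construction of stable fluorescent markers for tracking members of synthetic bacterial communities. The Tn7 transposase genes are not annotated on this plasmid, so transposition would have to be supplied in trans.
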