Addgene plasmid #200989: pTn7-SCOUT10
Purpose: (Empty Backbone) pL0V-Lv1-pUC18R6KT-miniTn7-GG-Esp3I sites for Antb modules, ApR
Depositing lab: Philip Poole. Depositing organization: University of Oxford. Publication: Stable, fluorescent markers for tracking synthetic communities and assembly dynamics. Jorrin B, Haskett TL, Knights HE, Martyn A, Underwood TJ, Dolliver J, Ledermann R, Poole PS. Microbiome. 2024 May 7;12(1):81. doi: 10.1186/s40168-024-01792-2. PubMed 38715147.
Backbone
  Vector backbone: pUC18R6KT-mini-Tn7T-Km
  Backbone manufacturer: Herbert Schweizer
  Backbone size (bp): 4356
  Modifications to backbone: Remove BsaI restriction enzyme located in the ampicillin resistant gene (AmpR). Remove a Esp3I restriction site in the backbone located between AmpR and the R-Tn7. The Kanamycin resistant gene located between FRT sequences was replace for a Esp3I restriction sties to clone antibiotic resistant genes by Golden Gate (GG). The multicloning site was replace by a GG level 1 cloning site (BsaI) containing lacZ
  Vector type: Bacterial Expression
Growth in bacteria
  Bacterial resistance: Ampicillin, 100 μg/mL
  Growth temperature: 37°C
  Growth strain: EC100D pir-116
  Copy number: Low Copy
Gene/Insert
  Cloning method: Restriction Enzyme
Terms and licenses: Academic/Nonprofit Terms; Industry Terms: Not Available to Industry
Depositor comments: Ec100D pir-116 genotype: F- mcrA Δ(mrr-hsdRMS-mcrBC) ϕ80dlacZΔM15 ΔlacX74 recA1 endA1 araD139 Δ(ara, leu)7697 galU galK λ- rpsL nupG pir-116(DHRF) Maintains plasmids at ~250 copies per cell. This strain is naturally resistant to streptomycin
How to cite: pTn7-SCOUT10 was a gift from Philip Poole (Addgene plasmid # 200989 ; http://n2t.net/addgene:200989 ; RRID:Addgene_200989)
